Addgene plasmid #80742: mbYFPQS
Purpose: membrane-targeted biosensor for monitoring changes in intracellular chloride
Depositing lab: Susan Amara & Susan Ingram. Depositing organization: Oregon Health & Science University. Publication: A sensitive membrane-targeted biosensor for monitoring changes in intracellular chloride in neuronal processes. Watts SD, Suchland KL, Amara SG, Ingram SL. PLoS One. 2012;7(4):e35373. doi: 10.1371/journal.pone.0035373. Epub 2012 Apr 10. PubMed 22506078.
Backbone
  Vector backbone: pEYFP-Mem
  Backbone manufacturer: Clontech
  Total vector size (bp): 4800
  Vector type: Mammalian Expression
  Selectable markers: Neomycin (select with G418)
Growth in bacteria
  Bacterial resistance: Kanamycin, 50 μg/mL
  Growth temperature: 37°C
  Growth strain: DH5alpha
  Copy number: High Copy
Gene/Insert
  Gene/Insert name: YFPQS (alt name: YFP with enhanced sensitivity to low chloride concentrations (YFPQS))
  Species: Synthetic
  Mutation: H148Q (CAC to CAG) and V163S (GTG to AGC).
  Promoter: CMV
  Tag / fusion protein: palmitoylation signal sequence of neuromodulin (N terminal on backbone)
  Cloning method: Unknown
  Sequencing primers: 5′ CMV-F; 3′ SV40pA-R
Terms and licenses: Academic/Nonprofit Terms; Industry Terms: Not Available to Industry
How to cite: mbYFPQS was a gift from Susan Amara & Susan Ingram (Addgene plasmid # 80742 ; http://n2t.net/addgene:80742 ; RRID:Addgene_80742)
