[The description below was written by a language model from this plasmid's Addgene catalogue record.]
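Description:
mbYFPQS is a mammalian expression plasmid of about 4.8 kb built on the commercial pEYFP-Mem backbone. It encodes a genetically encoded, membrane-targeted fluorescent biosensor for intracellular chloride. It is maintained as a high-copy plasmid in E. coli under kanamycin selection, and it carries a neomycin resistance marker so that transfected mammalian cells can be selected with G418. No feature table accompanies the record, so details such as the replication origins are not explicitly listed. The use of an SV40 polyA sequencing primer suggests that an SV40 polyadenylation signal lies downstream of the insert.

The payload is a synthetic yellow fluorescent protein variant, YFPQS, expressed from the CMV promoter for strong constitutive transcription in mammalian cells. The variant carries two substitutions, H148Q and V163S, which the record describes as enhancing sensitivity to low chloride concentrations. YFP-based halide sensors of this kind generally work because anion binding near the chromophore quenches fluorescence, so changes in emission report changes in chloride level. At its N terminus, the protein is fused to the palmitoylation signal sequence of neuromodulin, supplied by the backbone. Lipid modification of this signal anchors the sensor to the inner face of the plasma membrane rather than leaving it diffuse in the cytosol.

According to the record, the construct is used to monitor changes in intracellular chloride. The associated publication points to its use in neuronal processes, where membrane targeting helps report chloride changes in fine structures.
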