>Addgene plasmid #80742 | mbYFPQS | addgene partial sequence | sequence record 155857 | CMV-F 5'-CGCAAATGGGCGGTAGGCGTG-3'
GTGAACCGTCAGATCCGCTAGCGCTACCGGACTCAGTTCTCGAGCTCAAGCTTCGAATTCTGCAGTCGAC
GGTACCGCGGGCCCGGGATCCACCGGTCGCCACCATGCTGTGCTGTATGAGAAGAACCAAACAGGTTGAA
AAGAATGATGAGGACCAAAAGATCATGGTGAGCAAGGGCGAGGAGCTGTTCACCGGGGTGGTGCCCATCC
TGGTCGAGCTGGACGGCGACGTAAACGGCCACAAGTTCAGCGTGTCCGGCGAGGGCGAGGGCGATGCCAC
CTACGGCAAGCTGACCCTGAAGTTCATCTGCACCACCGGCAAGCTGCCCGTGCCCTGGCCCACCCTCGTG
ACCACCTTCGGCTACGGCCTGCAGTGCTTCGCCCGCTACCCCGACCACATGAAGCAGCACGACTTCTTCA
AGTCCGCCATGCCCGAAGGCTACGTCCAGGAGCGCACCATCTTCTTCAAGGACGACGGCAACTACAAGAC
CCGCGCCGAGGTGAAGTTCGAGGGCGACACCCTGGTGAACCGCATCGAGCTGAAGGGCATCGACTTCAAG
GAGGACGGCAACATCCTGGGGCACAAGCTGGAGTACAACTACAACAGCCAGAACGTCTATATCATGGCCG
ACAAGCAGAAGAACGGCATCAAGAGCAACTTCAAGATCCGCCACAACATCGAGGACGGCAGCGTGCAGCT
CGCCGACCACTACCAGCAGAACACCCCCATCGGCGACGGCCCCGTGCTGCTGCCCGACAACCACTACCTG
AGCTACCAGTCCGCCCTGAGCAAAGACCCCAACGAGAAGCGCGATCACATGGTCCTGCTGGAGTTCGTGA
CCGCCGCCG
