>Addgene plasmid #80742 | mbYFPQS | addgene partial sequence | sequence record 155858 | SV40pA-R 5'-GAAATTTGTGATGCTATTGC-3'
AGTTAACAACAACAATTGCATTCATTTTATGTTTCAGGTTCAGGGGGAGGTGTGGGAGGTTTTTTAAAGC
AAGTAAAACCTCTACAAATGTGGTATGGCTGATTATGATCTAGAGTCGCGGCCGCTTTACTTGTACAGCT
CGTCCATGCCGAGAGTGATCCCGGCGGCGGTCACGAACTCCAGCAGGACCATGTGATCGCGCTTCTCGTT
GGGGTCTTTGCTCAGGGCGGACTGGTAGCTCAGGTAGTGGTTGTCGGGCAGCAGCACGGGGCCGTCGCCG
ATGGGGGTGTTCTGCTGGTAGTGGTCGGCGAGCTGCACGCTGCCGTCCTCGATGTTGTGGCGGATCTTGA
AGTTGCTCTTGATGCCGTTCTTCTGCTTGTCGGCCATGATATAGACGTTCTGGCTGTTGTAGTTGTACTC
CAGCTTGTGCCCCAGGATGTTGCCGTCCTCCTTGAAGTCGATGCCCTTCAGCTCGATGCGGTTCACCAGG
GTGTCGCCCTCGAACTTCACCTCGGCGCGGGTCTTGTAGTTGCCGTCGTCCTTGAAGAAGATGGTGCGCT
CCTGGACGTAGCCTTCGGGCATGGCGGACTTGAAGAAGTCGTGCTGCTTCATGTGGTCGGGGTAGCGGGC
GAAGCACTGCAGGCCGTAGCCGAAGGTGGTCACGAGGGTGGGCCAGGGCACGGGCAGCTTGCCGGTGGTG
CAGATGAACTTCAGGGTCAGCTTGCCGTAGGTGGCATCGCCCTCGCCCTCGCCGGACACGCTGAACTTGT
GGCCGTTTACGTCGCCGTCCAGCTCGACCAGGATG
